>Addgene plasmid #225655 | pJL VanS NarX Chimera | addgene full sequence | sequence record 454023 | Addgene NGS Result
GCGATCCCGCGAAATTAATACGACTCACTATAGGGAGACCACAACGGTTTCCCTCTAGAAATAATTTTGT
TTAACTTTAAGAAGGAGATATACATATGGTGATCAAGCTGAAGAACAAGAAAAACGACTACAGCAAACTG
GAACGCAAGCTGTATATGTATATTGTTGCCATTGTTGTGGTGGCCATTGTGTTTGTTCTGTATATTCGTA
GCATGATCCGTGGCAAATTAGGTGATTGGATTCTGAGCATTCTGGAAAACAAATATGATCTGAATCACCT
GGATGCCATGAAACTGTATCAGTATAGCATTCGCAACAACATCGACATCTTTATCTATGTGGCGATTGTG
ATTAGCATTCTGATTCTGTGTCGTGTGATGCTGAGTAAATTCGCCAAATATTTCGATGAAATCAACACCG
GCATTGATGTGCTGATTCAGAATGAAGATAAGCAGATTGAACTGAGCGCAGAAATGGATGTTATGGAACA
GAAACTGAACACCATGTCTGCAGAACTGGCCGAAAGTTATGCCGTACTTGAGCAGCGGGTTCAGGAGAAA
ACCGCCGGGCTGGAGCATAAAAATCAGATCCTCTCTTTTTTATGGCAGGCTAACCGCCGTTTGCATTCCC
GCGCCCCGCTGTGTGAACGCCTGTCACCTGTACTCAACGGCTTACAGAATTTAACCCTGCTACGTGATAT
CGAATTGCGGGTGTATGACACTGATGATGAAGAGAATCATCAGGAGTTTACCTGCCAGCCAGATATGACT
TGTGATGATAAAGGCTGCCAGCTCTGCCCGCGCGGCGTATTACCCGTTGGTGATCGCGGCACGACCCTGA
AGTGGCGGCTGGCTGACTCTCATACGCAGTACGGTATTTTGCTGGCGACCCTGCCACAGGGGCGTCATCT
TAGCCATGATCAACAACAACTGGTGGATACCCTGGCTGAACAACTCACCGCCACGCTGGCGCTGGATCGC
CATCAGGAACGTCAGCAACAGTTGATCGTGATGGAAGAGCGTGCCACCATTGCGCGCGAACTGCATGATT
CTATTGCCCAATCTCTCTCTTGCATGAAGATGCAGGTGAGTTGTTTACAGATGCAGGGCGATGCGCTGCC
AGAAAGCAGCCGCGAACTGTTAAGTCAGATCCGTAACGAACTGAATGCATCCTGGGCGCAGTTGCGTGAA
TTGCTCATCACATTCCGCTTGCAGCTCACCGAGCCTGGATTACGTCCGGCGCTGGAGGCGAGTTGCGAAG
AGTACAGCGCCAAATTTGGCTTCCCGGTGAAGCTGGATTATCAATTGCCGCCTCGCCTGGTGCCTTCGCA
TCAGGCAATCCACTTGTTGCAAATTGCCCGTGAGGCATTAAGTAACGCCCTCAAACATTCGCAAGCGAGT
GAAGTCGTGGTGACGGTGGCGCAAAACGATAATCAGGTCAAACTGACCGTCCAGGATAACGGCTGCGGCG
TGCCTGAAAATGCCATCCGCAGCAATCACTACGGCATGATAATAATGCGCGATCGTGCGCAAAGTTTACG
AGGCGATTGCCGCGTCCGCCGTCGTGAATCAGGTGGCACCGAAGTGGTGGTCACCTTTATTCCCGAAAAA
ACTTTCACAGACGTCCAAGGAGATACCCATGAGGGAGGAGGAAGCGAGCAGAAACTCATCTCTGAAGAGG
ATCTGTAAGTCGACCGGCTGCTAACAAAGCCCGAAAGGAAGCTGAGTTGGCTGCTGCCACCGCTGAGCAA
TAACTAGCATAACCCCTTGGGGCCTCTAAACGGGTCTTGAGGGGTTTTTTGCTGAAAGCCAATTCTGATT
AGAAAAACTCATCGAGCATCAAATGAAACTGCAATTTATTCATATCAGGATTATCAATACCATATTTTTG
AAAAAGCCGTTTCTGTAATGAAGGAGAAAACTCACCGAGGCAGTTCCATAGGATGGCAAGATCCTGGTAT
CGGTCTGCGATTCCGACTCGTCCAACATCAATACAACCTATTAATTTCCCCTCGTCAAAAATAAGGTTAT
CAAGTGAGAAATCACCATGAGTGACGACTGAATCCGGTGAGAATGGCAAAAGCTTATGCATTTCTTTCCA
GACTTGTTCAACAGGCCAGCCATTACGCTCGTCATCAAAATCACTCGCATCAACCAAACCGTTATTCATT
CGTGATTGCGCCTGAGCGAGACGAAATACGCGATCGCTGTTAAAAGGACAATTACAAACAGGAATCGAAT
GCAACCGGCGCAGGAACACTGCCAGCGCATCAACAATATTTTCACCTGAATCAGGATATTCTTCTAATAC
CTGGAATGCTGTTTTCCCGGGGATCGCAGTGGTGAGTAACCATGCATCATCAGGAGTACGGATAAAATGC
TTGATGGTCGGAAGAGGCATAAATTCCGTCAGCCAGTTTAGTCTGACCATCTCATCTGTAACATCATTGG
CAACGCTACCTTTGCCATGTTTCAGAAACAACTCTGGCGCATCGGGCTTCCCATACAATCGATAGATTGT
CGCACCTGATTGCCCGACATTATCGCGAGCCCATTTATACCCATATAAATCAGCATCCATGTTGGAATTT
AATCGCGGCTTCGAGCAAGACGTTTCCCGTTGAATATGGCTCATAACACCCCTTGTATTACTGTTTATGT
AAGCAGACAGTTTTATTGTTCATGATGATATATTTTTATCTTGTGCAATGTAACATCAGAGATTTTGAGA
CACAACGTGAGATCAAAGGATCTTCTTGAGATCCTTTTTTTCTGCGCGTAATCTGCTGCTTGCAAACAAA
AAAACCACCGCTACCAGCGGTGGTTTGTTTGCCGGATCAAGAGCTACCAACTCTTTTTCCGAAGGTAACT
GGCTTCAGCAGAGCGCAGATACCAAATACTGTTCTTCTAGTGTAGCCGTAGTTAGGCCACCACTTCAAGA
ACTCTGTAGCACCGCCTACATACCTCGCTCTGCTAATCCTGTTACCAGTGGCTGCTGCCAGTGGCGATAA
GTCGTGTCTTACCGGGTTGGACTCAAGACGATAGTTACCGGATAAGGCGCAGCGGTCGGGCTGAACGGGG
GGTTCGTGCACACAGCCCAGCTTGGAGCGAACGACCTACACCGAACTGAGATACCTACAGCGTGAGCTAT
GAGAAAGCGCCACGCTTCCCGAAGGGAGAAAGGCGGACAGGTATCCGGTAAGCGGCAGGGTCGGAACAGG
AGAGCGCACGAGGGAGCTTCCAGGGGGAAACGCCTGGTATCTTTATAGTCCTGTCGGGTTTCGCCACCTC
TGACTTGAGCGTCGATTTTTGTGATGCTCGTCAGGGGGGCGGAGCCTATGGAAAAACGCCAGCAAC
Features (pLannotate 1.2.2; 8 found; start..end, strand, type, name):
     16..34      +  promoter       T7 promoter: promoter for bacteriophage T7 RNA polymerase
     66..88      +  RBS            RBS: efficient ribosome binding site from bacteriophage T7 gene 10 (Olins and Rangwala, 1989)
    471..1643    +  CDS            narX (fragment): NARX_ECOLI - Also known as narR. Experimental evidence at protein level: Swiss-Prot protein existence level 1. Acts as a sensor for nitrate/nitrite and transduces signal of nitrate availability to the NarL protein and of both nitrate/nitrite to the NarP protein. NarX probably activates NarL and NarP by phosphorylation in the presence of nitrate. NarX also plays a negative role in controlling NarL activity, probably through dephosphorylation in the absence of nitrate. From Escherichia coli (strain K12).
   1656..1685    +  CDS            3xMyc (fragment): 3 tandem Myc epitope tags
   1697..1746    +  CDS            SET1 (fragment): solubility-enhancement tag derived from T7 phage gene 10B
   1754..1801    +  terminator     T7 terminator: transcription terminator for bacteriophage T7 RNA polymerase
   1819..2634    -  CDS            KanR: aminoglycoside phosphotransferase; aph(3')-Ia; confers resistance to kanamycin in bacteria or G418 (Geneticin®) in eukaryotes
   2756..3344    +  rep_origin     ori: high-copy-number ColE1/pMB1/pBR322/pUC origin of replication
