[The description below was written by a language model from this plasmid's Addgene catalogue record and pLannotate feature annotations shown in this document.]
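Description:
pJL VanS NarX Chimera is a compact (about 3.4 kb) bacterial and cell-free expression plasmid built on the pJL backbone. It is maintained at high copy in E. coli through a ColE1/pUC-type origin of replication and is selected with kanamycin via an aminoglycoside phosphotransferase (KanR) gene, which lies on the opposite strand from the expression cassette.

The payload is a synthetic histidine kinase, VanS-NarX, of roughly 1.6 kb. In this chimera the transmembrane and sensing domains of the E. coli nitrate/nitrite sensor NarX have been replaced so that the protein responds to vancomycin instead. This fits the feature table: only the downstream part of the open reading frame is recognised as a narX fragment, while the upstream portion after the ribosome binding site is unannotated and presumably holds the swapped-in sensing region. Expression is driven by a T7 promoter with the phage T7 gene 10 ribosome binding site and ends at a T7 terminator, an arrangement suited to T7 RNA polymerase-based cell-free reactions or T7-expressing strains. A C-terminal Myc epitope allows detection of the protein; it is annotated as a partial match to a 3xMyc element, consistent with a single copy. The short "SET1" hit just before the terminator is a fragmentary match to T7 gene 10-derived sequence and may simply reflect backbone sequence rather than a functional solubility tag.

According to the record, the plasmid is meant to be used together with companion NarL-YdfI response regulator and reporter plasmids from the same study. Together these reconstitute a two-component signalling pathway that reports vancomycin across a membrane, including in synthetic membrane systems.
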