Addgene plasmid #225655: pJL VanS NarX Chimera
Purpose: Expresses a NarX-based chimera capable of sensing vancomycin. For use with NarL-YdfI and reporter plasmids from this study.
Depositing lab: Neha Kamat. Depositing organization: Northwestern University. Publication: Engineering transmembrane signal transduction in synthetic membranes using two-component systems. Peruzzi JA, Galvez NR, Kamat NP. Proc Natl Acad Sci U S A. 2023 May 9;120(19):e2218610120. doi: 10.1073/pnas.2218610120. Epub 2023 May 1. PubMed 37126679.
Backbone
  Vector backbone: pJL
  Backbone manufacturer: Gift from Jewett lab
  Vector type: Bacterial Expression ; Cell free expression
Growth in bacteria
  Bacterial resistance: Kanamycin, 50 μg/mL
  Growth temperature: 37°C
  Growth strain: DH5alpha
  Copy number: High Copy
Gene/Insert
  Gene/Insert name: VanS-NarX
  Species: Synthetic
  Insert size (bp): 1590
  Mutation: Transmembrane and sensing domain replaced to detect vancomycin
  Promoter: T7
  Tag / fusion protein: Myc (C terminal on insert)
  Cloning method: Gibson Cloning
Terms and licenses: Academic/Nonprofit Terms; Industry Terms: Not Available to Industry
How to cite: pJL VanS NarX Chimera was a gift from Neha Kamat (Addgene plasmid # 225655 ; http://n2t.net/addgene:225655 ; RRID:Addgene_225655)
